Addgene plasmid #89770: pLenti-EGFP-hChibby1
Purpose: Labels mother centrioles/basal bodies
Depositing lab: Ken-Ichi Takemaru. Depositing organization: Stony Brook University.
Backbone
  Vector backbone: pEF1α-IRES-EGFP
  Backbone manufacturer: gift from Dr. Lemischka, Mount Sinai Medical Center, New York, NY
  Backbone size w/o insert (bp): 10000
  Total vector size (bp): 10380
  Vector type: Lentiviral
Growth in bacteria
  Bacterial resistance: Ampicillin, 100 μg/mL
  Growth temperature: 37°C
  Growth strain: NEB Stable
  Copy number: High Copy
Gene/Insert
  Gene/Insert name: Chibby1
  Species: H. sapiens (human)
  Insert size (bp): 380
  Entrez Gene: CBY1 (a.k.a. C22orf2, CBY, Chibby1, HS508I15A, PGEA1, PIGEA-14, PIGEA14, arb1)
  Promoter: EF1alpha
  Tag / fusion protein: EGFP (N terminal on backbone)
  Cloning method: Restriction Enzyme; 5′ cloning site SfiI (not destroyed); 3′ cloning site SfiI (not destroyed)
  Sequencing primers: 5′ ACCACATGGTCCTTCTTCAG (GFP primer); 3′ ACGCCACGTTGCCTGACAAC
Terms and licenses: Academic/Nonprofit Terms; Industry Terms: Not Available to Industry
How to cite: pLenti-EGFP-hChibby1 was a gift from Ken-Ichi Takemaru (Addgene plasmid # 89770 ; http://n2t.net/addgene:89770 ; RRID:Addgene_89770)
