[The description below was written by a language model from this plasmid's Addgene catalogue record and the feature table of its GenBank file.]
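Description:
pLenti-EGFP-hChibby1 is an HIV-1-based lentiviral transfer plasmid that expresses human Chibby1 (CBY1) fused at its N-terminus to EGFP, for fluorescent labelling of mother centrioles and basal bodies. It was built on a pEF1α-IRES-EGFP lentiviral backbone, with the roughly 380 bp Chibby1 coding sequence inserted between two retained SfiI sites. In bacteria it replicates from a high-copy ColE1/pUC-type origin and is selected with ampicillin through the bla gene. An f1 origin is also present.

The viral genome is transcribed from a CMV enhancer/promoter fused to a truncated HIV-1 5' LTR, an arrangement that generally makes genomic RNA production Tat-independent in packaging cells. This is followed by the Psi packaging signal, the Rev response element for nuclear export of unspliced RNA, and the cPPT/CTS, which aids nuclear import of the reverse-transcribed genome. The internal cassette uses the strong constitutive human EF-1α promoter with its first intron to drive EGFP. The feature table annotates only the EGFP reading frame, and the unannotated stretch of about 420 bp between it and the WPRE presumably holds the Chibby1 insert. No IRES is annotated despite the backbone name. The WPRE enhances transcript expression, and a second truncated LTR followed by a bGH polyadenylation signal closes the viral unit.

Outside the LTRs lies an SV40 promoter/origin and EM7 promoter driving the bleomycin/Zeocin resistance gene with an SV40 poly(A) signal, so this marker would not be carried into transduced cells. The sequence on file is 10,240 bp, slightly shorter than the catalogue figure of 10,380 bp.
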