LOCUS       Exported 10240 bp ds-DNA circular SYN 12-MAY-2021
DEFINITION  Labels mother centrioles/basal bodies.
ACCESSION   .
VERSION     .
KEYWORDS    pLenti-EGFP-hChibby1
SOURCE      synthetic DNA construct
  ORGANISM  synthetic DNA construct
REFERENCE   1 (bases 1 to 10240)
  TITLE     pLenti-EGFP-hChibby1
  JOURNAL   Unpublished
REFERENCE   2 (bases 1 to 10240)
  AUTHORS   .
  TITLE     Direct Submission
  JOURNAL   Exported May 12, 2021 from SnapGene Server 1.1.58
            http://www.snapgene.com
FEATURES             Location/Qualifiers
     source          1..10240
                     /organism="synthetic DNA construct"
                     /mol_type="other DNA"
     promoter        1..1179
                     /label=EF-1-alpha promoter
                     /note="strong constitutive promoter for human elongation
                     factor EF-1-alpha"
     intron          232..1170
                     /label=EF-1-alpha intron A
                     /note="intron upstream of the start codon of human
                     EF-1-alpha"
     primer_bind     1127..1147
                     /label=EF1a-F
                     /note="Human elongation factor-1a promoter, forward primer"
     CDS             1190..1906
                     /codon_start=1
                     /product="enhanced GFP"
                     /label=EGFP
                     /translation="MVSKGEELFTGVVPILVELDGDVNGHKFSVSGEGEGDATYGKLTL
                     KFICTTGKLPVPWPTLVTTLTYGVQCFSRYPDHMKQHDFFKSAMPEGYVQERTIFFKDD
                     GNYKTRAEVKFEGDTLVNRIELKGIDFKEDGNILGHKLEYNYNSHNVYIMADKQKNGIK
                     VNFKIRHNIEDGSVQLADHYQQNTPIGDGPVLLPDNHYLSTQSALSKDPNEKRDHMVLL
                     EFVTAAGITLGMDELYK"
     CDS             1190..1906
                     /codon_start=1
                     /product="the original enhanced GFP (Yang et al., 1996)"
                     /label=EGFP
                     /note="mammalian codon-optimized"
                     /translation="MVSKGEELFTGVVPILVELDGDVNGHKFSVSGEGEGDATYGKLTL
                     KFICTTGKLPVPWPTLVTTLTYGVQCFSRYPDHMKQHDFFKSAMPEGYVQERTIFFKDD
                     GNYKTRAEVKFEGDTLVNRIELKGIDFKEDGNILGHKLEYNYNSHNVYIMADKQKNGIK
                     VNFKIRHNIEDGSVQLADHYQQNTPIGDGPVLLPDNHYLSTQSALSKDPNEKRDHMVLL
                     EFVTAAGITLGMDELYK"
     primer_bind     complement(1235..1256)
                     /label=EGFP-N
                     /note="EGFP, reverse primer"
     primer_bind     complement(1496..1515)
                     /label=EXFP-R
                     /note="For distinguishing EGFP variants, reverse primer"
     primer_bind     1843..1864
                     /label=EGFP-C
                     /note="EGFP, forward primer"
     misc_feature    2330..2918
                     /label=WPRE
                     /note="woodchuck hepatitis virus posttranscriptional
                     regulatory element"
     primer_bind     complement(2383..2403)
                     /label=WPRE-R
                     /note="WPRE, reverse primer"
     CDS             complement(2801..2812)
                     /codon_start=1
                     /product="Factor Xa recognition and cleavage site"
                     /label=Factor Xa site
                     /translation="IEGR"
     LTR             3442..3622
                     /label=5' LTR (truncated)
                     /note="truncated 5' long terminal repeat (LTR) from HIV-1"
     primer_bind     complement(3648..3665)
                     /label=BGH-rev
                     /note="Bovine growth hormone terminator, reverse primer.
                     Also called BGH reverse"
     polyA_signal    3654..3878
                     /label=bGH poly(A) signal
                     /note="bovine growth hormone polyadenylation signal"
     rep_origin      3924..4352
                     /direction=RIGHT
                     /label=f1 ori
                     /note="f1 bacteriophage origin of replication; arrow
                     indicates direction of (+) strand synthesis"
     primer_bind     complement(4011..4030)
                     /label=F1ori-R
                     /note="F1 origin, reverse primer"
     primer_bind     4221..4242
                     /label=F1ori-F
                     /note="F1 origin, forward primer"
     primer_bind     complement(4361..4381)
                     /label=pBABE 3'
                     /note="SV40 enhancer, reverse primer for pBABE vectors"
     promoter        4366..4695
                     /label=SV40 promoter
                     /note="SV40 enhancer and early promoter"
     rep_origin      4546..4681
                     /label=SV40 ori
                     /note="SV40 origin of replication"
     primer_bind     4608..4627
                     /label=SV40pro-F
                     /note="SV40 promoter/origin, forward primer"
     promoter        4743..4790
                     /label=EM7 promoter
                     /note="synthetic bacterial promoter "
     CDS             4809..5183
                     /codon_start=1
                     /gene="Sh ble from Streptoalloteichus hindustanus"
                     /product="antibiotic-binding protein"
                     /label=BleoR
                     /note="confers resistance to bleomycin, phleomycin, and
                     Zeocin(TM)"
                     /translation="MAKLTSAVPVLTARDVAGAVEFWTDRLGFSRDFVEDDFAGVVRDD
                     VTLFISAVQDQVVPDNTLAWVWVRGLDELYAEWSEVVSTNFRDASGPAMTEIGEQPWGR
                     EFALRDPAGNCVHFVAEEQD"
     polyA_signal    5313..5434
                     /label=SV40 poly(A) signal
                     /note="SV40 polyadenylation signal"
     primer_bind     complement(5350..5369)
                     /label=SV40pA-R
                     /note="SV40 polyA, reverse primer"
     primer_bind     5404..5423
                     /label=EBV-rev
                     /note="SV40 polyA terminator, reverse primer"
     primer_bind     complement(5483..5499)
                     /label=M13 rev
                     /note="common sequencing primer, one of multiple similar
                     variants"
     primer_bind     complement(5483..5499)
                     /label=M13 Reverse
                     /note="In lacZ gene. Also called M13-rev"
     primer_bind     complement(5496..5518)
                     /label=M13/pUC Reverse
                     /note="In lacZ gene"
     protein_bind    5507..5523
                     /label=lac operator
                     /bound_moiety="lac repressor encoded by lacI"
                     /note="The lac repressor binds to the lac operator to
                     inhibit transcription in E. coli. This inhibition can be
                     relieved by adding lactose or
                     isopropyl-beta-D-thiogalactopyranoside (IPTG)."
     promoter        complement(5531..5561)
                     /label=lac promoter
                     /note="promoter for the E. coli lac operon"
     protein_bind    5576..5597
                     /label=CAP binding site
                     /bound_moiety="E. coli catabolite activator protein"
                     /note="CAP binding activates transcription in the presence
                     of cAMP."
     primer_bind     complement(5714..5731)
                     /label=L4440
                     /note="L4440 vector, forward primer"
     rep_origin      complement(5885..6473)
                     /direction=LEFT
                     /label=ori
                     /note="high-copy-number ColE1/pMB1/pBR322/pUC origin of
                     replication"
     primer_bind     complement(5965..5984)
                     /label=pBR322ori-F
                     /note="pBR322 origin, forward primer"
     CDS             complement(6644..7504)
                     /codon_start=1
                     /gene="bla"
                     /product="beta-lactamase"
                     /label=AmpR
                     /note="confers resistance to ampicillin, carbenicillin, and
                     related antibiotics"
                     /translation="MSIQHFRVALIPFFAAFCLPVFAHPETLVKVKDAEDQLGARVGYI
                     ELDLNSGKILESFRPEERFPMMSTFKVLLCGAVLSRIDAGQEQLGRRIHYSQNDLVEYS
                     PVTEKHLTDGMTVRELCSAAITMSDNTAANLLLTTIGGPKELTAFLHNMGDHVTRLDRW
                     EPELNEAIPNDERDTTMPVAMATTLRKLLTGELLTLASRQQLIDWMEADKVAGPLLRSA
                     LPAGWFIADKSGAGERGSRGIIAALGPDGKPSRIVVIYTTGSQATMDERNRQIAEIGAS
                     LIKHW"
     primer_bind     7267..7286
                     /label=Amp-R
                     /note="Ampicillin resistance gene, reverse primer"
     promoter        complement(7505..7609)
                     /gene="bla"
                     /label=AmpR promoter
     primer_bind     complement(7684..7703)
                     /label=pRS-marker
                     /note="pRS vectors, use to sequence yeast selectable
                     marker"
     enhancer        7875..8254
                     /label=CMV enhancer
                     /note="human cytomegalovirus immediate early enhancer"
     promoter        8256..8454
                     /label=CMV promoter
                     /note="human cytomegalovirus (CMV) immediate early
                     promoter"
     primer_bind     8409..8429
                     /label=CMV-F
                     /note="Human CMV immediate early promoter, forward primer"
     LTR             8472..8652
                     /label=5' LTR (truncated)
                     /note="truncated 5' long terminal repeat (LTR) from HIV-1"
     misc_feature    8699..8824
                     /label=HIV-1 Psi
                     /note="packaging signal of human immunodeficiency virus
                     type 1"
     misc_feature    9317..9550
                     /label=RRE
                     /note="The Rev response element (RRE) of HIV-1 allows for
                     Rev-dependent mRNA export from the nucleus to the
                     cytoplasm."
     CDS             9735..9779
                     /codon_start=1
                     /product="antigenic peptide corresponding to amino acids
                     655 to 669 of the HIV envelope protein gp41 (Lutje Hulsik
                     et al., 2013)"
                     /label=gp41 peptide
                     /note="recognized by the 2H10 single-chain llama nanobody"
                     /translation="KNEQELLELDKWASL"
     misc_feature    10077..10194
                     /label=cPPT/CTS
                     /note="central polypurine tract and central termination
                     sequence of HIV-1"
ORIGIN
        1 ggctccggtg cccgtcagtg ggcagagcgc acatcgccca cagtccccga gaagttgtgg
       61 ggaggggtcg gcaattgaac cggtgcctag agaaggtggc gcggggtaaa ctgggaaagt
      121 gatgtcgtgt actggctccg cctttttccc gagggtgggg gagaaccgta tataagtgca
      181 gtagtcgccg tgaacgttct ttttcgcaac gggtttgccg ccagaacaca ggtaagtgcc
      241 gtgtgtggtt cccgcgggcc tggcctcttt acgggttatg gcccttgcgt gccttgaatt
      301 acttccacct ggctgcagta cgtgattctt gatcccgagc ttcgggttgg aagtgggtgg
      361 gagagttcga ggccttgcgc ttaaggagcc ccttcgcctc gtgcttgagt tgaggcctgg
      421 cctgggcgct ggggccgccg cgtgcgaatc tggtggcacc ttcgcgcctg tctcgctgct
      481 ttcgataagt ctctagccat ttaaaatttt tgatgacctg ctgcgacgct ttttttctgg
      541 caagatagtc ttgtaaatgc gggccaagat ctgcacactg gtatttcggt ttttggggcc
      601 gcgggcggcg acggggcccg tgcgtcccag cgcacatgtt cggcgaggcg gggcctgcga
      661 gcgcggccac cgagaatcgg acgggggtag tctcaagctg gccggcctgc tctggtgcct
      721 ggcctcgcgc cgccgtgtat cgccccgccc tgggcggcaa ggctggcccg gtcggcacca
      781 gttgcgtgag cggaaagatg gccgcttccc ggccctgctg cagggagctc aaaatggagg
      841 acgcggcgct cgggagagcg ggcgggtgag tcacccacac aaaggaaaag ggcctttccg
      901 tcctcagccg tcgcttcatg tgactccacg gagtaccggg cgccgtccag gcacctcgat
      961 tagttctcga gcttttggag tacgtcgtct ttaggttggg gggaggggtt ttatgcgatg
     1021 gagtttcccc acactgagtg ggtggagact gaagttaggc cagcttggca cttgatgtaa
     1081 ttctccttgg aatttgccct ttttgagttt ggatcttggt tcattctcaa gcctcagaca
     1141 gtggttcaaa gtttttttct tccatttcag gtgtcgtgag gaattgacca tggtgagcaa
     1201 gggcgaggag ctgttcaccg gggtggtgcc catcctggtc gagctggacg gcgacgtaaa
     1261 cggccacaag ttcagcgtgt ccggcgaggg cgagggcgat gccacctacg gcaagctgac
     1321 cctgaagttc atctgcacca ccggcaagct gcccgtgccc tggcccaccc tcgtgaccac
     1381 cctgacctac ggcgtgcagt gcttcagccg ctaccccgac cacatgaagc agcacgactt
     1441 cttcaagtcc gccatgcccg aaggctacgt ccaggagcgc accatcttct tcaaggacga
     1501 cggcaactac aagacccgcg ccgaggtgaa gttcgagggc gacaccctgg tgaaccgcat
     1561 cgagctgaag ggcatcgact tcaaggagga cggcaacatc ctggggcaca agctggagta
     1621 caactacaac agccacaacg tctatatcat ggccgacaag cagaagaacg gcatcaaggt
     1681 gaacttcaag atccgccaca acatcgagga cggcagcgtg cagctcgccg accactacca
     1741 gcagaacacc cccatcggcg acggccccgt gctgctgccc gacaaccact acctgagcac
     1801 ccagtccgcc ctgagcaaag accccaacga gaagcgcgat cacatggtcc tgctggagtt
     1861 cgtgaccgcc gccgggatca ctctcggcat ggacgagctg tacaaggaat tcggggccat
     1921 tacggccatg cctttctttg ggaatacgtt cagtccgaag aagacacctc ctcggaagtc
     1981 ggcatctctc tccaacctgc attctttgga tcgatcaacc cgggaggtgg agctgggctt
     2041 ggaatacgga tccccgacta tgaacctggc agggcaaagc ctgaagtttg aaaatggcca
     2101 gtggatagca gagacagggg ttagtggcgg tgtggaccgg agggaggttc agcgccttcg
     2161 caggcggaac cagcagttgg aggaagagaa caatctcttg cggctgaaag tggacatctt
     2221 attagacatg ctttcagagt ccactgccga atcccactta atggagaagg aactggatga
     2281 actgaggatc agccggaaga gaaaatgagg ccgcctcggc cgcggccgca atcaacctct
     2341 ggattacaaa atttgtgaaa gattgactgg tattcttaac tatgttgctc cttttacgct
     2401 atgtggatac gctgctttaa tgcctttgta tcatgctatt gcttcccgta tggctttcat
     2461 tttctcctcc ttgtataaat cctggttgct gtctctttat gaggagttgt ggcccgttgt
     2521 caggcaacgt ggcgtggtgt gcactgtgtt tgctgacgca acccccactg gttggggcat
     2581 tgccaccacc tgtcagctcc tttccgggac tttcgctttc cccctcccta ttgccacggc
     2641 ggaactcatc gccgcctgcc ttgcccgctg ctggacaggg gctcggctgt tgggcactga
     2701 caattccgtg gtgttgtcgg ggaaatcatc gtcctttcct tggctgctcg cctgtgttgc
     2761 cacctggatt ctgcgcggga cgtccttctg ctacgtccct tcggccctca atccagcgga
     2821 ccttccttcc cgcggcctgc tgccggctct gcggcctctt ccgcgtcttc gccttcgccc
     2881 tcagacgagt cggatctccc tttgggccgc ctccccgcct gcctgcaggt ttgtcgagac
     2941 ctagaaaaac atggagcaat cacaagtagc aatacagcag ctaccaatgc tgattgtgcc
     3001 tggctagaag cacaagagga ggaggaggtg ggttttccag tcacacctca ggtaccttta
     3061 agaccaatga cttacaaggc agctgtagat cttagccact ttttaaaaga aaagggggga
     3121 ctggaagggc taattcactc ccaacgaaga caagatatcc ttgatctgtg gatctaccac
     3181 acacaaggct acttccctga ttggcagaac tacacaccag ggccagggat cagatatcca
     3241 ctgacctttg gatggtgcta caagctagta ccagttgagc aagagaaggt agaagaagcc
     3301 aatgaaggag agaacacccg cttgttacac cctgtgagcc tgcatgggat ggatgacccg
     3361 gagagagaag tattagagtg gaggtttgac agccgcctag catttcatca catggcccga
     3421 gagctgcatc cggactgtac tgggtctctc tggttagacc agatctgagc ctgggagctc
     3481 tctggctaac tagggaaccc actgcttaag cctcaataaa gcttgccttg agtgcttcaa
     3541 gtagtgtgtg cccgtctgtt gtgtgactct ggtaactaga gatccctcag acccttttag
     3601 tcagtgtgga aaatctctag cagggcccgt ttaaacccgc tgatcagcct cgactgtgcc
     3661 ttctagttgc cagccatctg ttgtttgccc ctcccccgtg ccttccttga ccctggaagg
     3721 tgccactccc actgtccttt cctaataaaa tgaggaaatt gcatcgcatt gtctgagtag
     3781 gtgtcattct attctggggg gtggggtggg gcaggacagc aagggggagg attgggaaga
     3841 caatagcagg catgctgggg atgcggtggg ctctatggct tctgaggcgg aaagaaccag
     3901 ctggggctct agggggtatc cccnnnnnnn nnnnnnnnnn nnnnnnnnnn nnnnnnnnnn
     3961 nnnnnnnnnn nnnnnnnnnn nnnnnnnnnn nnnnnnnnnn nnnnnnnnnn nnnnnnnnnn
     4021 nnnnnnnnnn nnnnnnnnnn nnnnnnncnn nnnnnnnnnn nnnnnnnnnn nnnnnnnnnn
     4081 nnnnnnnnnn nnnnnnnnnn nnnnnnnnnn nnnnnnnnnn nnnnnnnnnn nnnnnnnnna
     4141 nnnnnnnnnn nnnnnnnnnn nnnnnnnnnn nnnnnnnnnn nnnnnnnnnc ctttgacgtt
     4201 ggagtccacg ttctttaata gtggactctt gttccaaact ggaacaacac tcaaccctat
     4261 ctcggtctat tcttttgatt tataagggat tttgccgatt tcggcctatt ggttaaaaaa
     4321 tgagctgatt taacaaaaat ttaacgcgaa ttaattctgt ggaatgtgtg tcagttaggg
     4381 tgtggaaagt ccccaggctc cccagcaggc agaagtatgc aaagcatgca tctcaattag
     4441 tcagcaacca ggtgtggaaa gtccccaggc tccccagcag gcagaagtat gcaaagcatg
     4501 catctcaatt agtcagcaac catagtcccg cccctaactc cgcccatccc gcccctaact
     4561 ccgcccagtt ccgcccattc tccgccccat ggctgactaa ttttttttat ttatgcagag
     4621 gccgaggccg cctctgcctc tgagctattc cagaagtagt gaggaggctt ttttggaggc
     4681 ctaggctttt gcaaaaagct cccgggagct tgtatatcca ttttcggatc tgatcagcac
     4741 gtgttgacaa ttaatcatcg gcatagtata tcggcatagt ataatacgac aaggtgagga
     4801 actaaaccat ggccaagttg accagtgccg ttccggtgct caccgcgcgc gacgtcgccg
     4861 gagcggtcga gttctggacc gaccggctcg ggttctcccg ggacttcgtg gaggacgact
     4921 tcgccggtgt ggtccgggac gacgtgaccc tgttcatcag cgcggtccag gaccaggtgg
     4981 tgccggacaa caccctggcc tgggtgtggg tgcgcggcct ggacgagctg tacgccgagt
     5041 ggtcggaggt cgtgtccacg aacttccggg acgcctccgg gccggccatg accgagatcg
     5101 gcgagcagcc gtgggggcgg gagttcgccc tgcgcgaccc ggccggcaac tgcgtgcact
     5161 tcgtggccga ggagcaggac tgacacgtgc tacgagattt cgattccacc gccgccttct
     5221 atgaaaggtt gggcttcgga atcgttttcc gggacgccgg ctggatgatc ctccagcgcg
     5281 gggatctcat gctggagttc ttcgcccacc ccaacttgtt tattgcagct tataatggtt
     5341 acaaataaag caatagcatc acaaatttca caaataaagc atttttttca ctgcattcta
     5401 gttgtggttt gtccaaactc atcaatgtat cttatcatgt ctgtataccg tcgacctcta
     5461 gctagagctt ggcgtaatca tggtcatagc tgtttcctgt gtgaaattgt tatccgctca
     5521 caattccaca caacatacga gccggaagca taaagtgtaa agcctggggt gcctaatgag
     5581 tgagctaact cacattaatt gcgttgcgct cactgcccgc tttccagtcg ggaaacctgt
     5641 cgtgccagct gcattaatga atcggccaac gcgcggggag aggcggtttg cgtattgggc
     5701 gctcttccgc ttcctcgctc actgactcgc tgcgctcggt cgttcggctg cggcgagcgg
     5761 tatcagctca ctcaaaggcg gtaatacggt tatccacaga atcaggggat aacgcaggaa
     5821 agaacatgtg agcaaaaggc cagcaaaagg ccaggaaccg taaaaaggcc gcgttgctgg
     5881 cgtttttcca taggctccgc ccccctgacg agcatcacaa aaatcgacgc tcaagtcaga
     5941 ggtggcgaaa cccgacagga ctataaagat accaggcgtt tccccctgga agctccctcg
     6001 tgcgctctcc tgttccgacc ctgccgctta ccggatacct gtccgccttt ctcccttcgg
     6061 gaagcgtggc gctttctcat agctcacgct gtaggtatct cagttcggtg taggtcgttc
     6121 gctccaagct gggctgtgtg cacgaacccc ccgttcagcc cgaccgctgc gccttatccg
     6181 gtaactatcg tcttgagtcc aacccggtaa gacacgactt atcgccactg gcagcagcca
     6241 ctggtaacag gattagcaga gcgaggtatg taggcggtgc tacagagttc ttgaagtggt
     6301 ggcctaacta cggctacact agaagaacag tatttggtat ctgcgctctg ctgaagccag
     6361 ttaccttcgg aaaaagagtt ggtagctctt gatccggcaa acaaaccacc gctggtagcg
     6421 gtggtttttt tgtttgcaag cagcagatta cgcgcagaaa aaaaggatct caagaagatc
     6481 ctttgatctt ttctacgggg tctgacgctc agtggaacga aaactcacgt taagggattt
     6541 tggtcatgag attatcaaaa aggatcttca cctagatcct tttaaattaa aaatgaagtt
     6601 ttaaatcaat ctaaagtata tatgagtaaa cttggtctga cagttaccaa tgcttaatca
     6661 gtgaggcacc tatctcagcg atctgtctat ttcgttcatc catagttgcc tgactccccg
     6721 tcgtgtagat aactacgata cgggagggct taccatctgg ccccagtgct gcaatgatac
     6781 cgcgagaccc acgctcaccg gctccagatt tatcagcaat aaaccagcca gccggaaggg
     6841 ccgagcgcag aagtggtcct gcaactttat ccgcctccat ccagtctatt aattgttgcc
     6901 gggaagctag agtaagtagt tcgccagtta atagtttgcg caacgttgtt gccattgcta
     6961 caggcatcgt ggtgtcacgc tcgtcgtttg gtatggcttc attcagctcc ggttcccaac
     7021 gatcaaggcg agttacatga tcccccatgt tgtgcaaaaa agcggttagc tccttcggtc
     7081 ctccgatcgt tgtcagaagt aagttggccg cagtgttatc actcatggtt atggcagcac
     7141 tgcataattc tcttactgtc atgccatccg taagatgctt ttctgtgact ggtgagtact
     7201 caaccaagtc attctgagaa tagtgtatgc ggcgaccgag ttgctcttgc ccggcgtcaa
     7261 tacgggataa taccgcgcca catagcagaa ctttaaaagt gctcatcatt ggaaaacgtt
     7321 cttcggggcg aaaactctca aggatcttac cgctgttgag atccagttcg atgtaaccca
     7381 ctcgtgcacc caactgatct tcagcatctt ttactttcac cagcgtttct gggtgagcaa
     7441 aaacaggaag gcaaaatgcc gcaaaaaagg gaataagggc gacacggaaa tgttgaatac
     7501 tcatactctt cctttttcaa tattattgaa gcatttatca gggttattgt ctcatgagcg
     7561 gatacatatt tgaatgtatt tagaaaaata aacaaatagg ggttccgcgc acatttcccc
     7621 gaaaagtgcc acctgacgtc gacggatcgg gagatctccc gatcccctat ggtgcactct
     7681 cagtacaatc tgctctgatg ccgcatagtt aagccagtat ctgctccctg cttgtgtgtt
     7741 ggaggtcgct gagtagtgcg cgagcaaaat ttaagctaca acaaggcaag gcttgaccga
     7801 caattgcatg aagaatctgc ttagggttag gcgttttgcg ctgcttcgcg atgtacgggc
     7861 cagatatacg cgttgacatt gattattgac tagttattaa tagtaatcaa ttacggggtc
     7921 attagttcat agcccatata tggagttccg cgttacataa cttacggtaa atggcccgcc
     7981 tggctgaccg cccaacgacc cccgcccatt gacgtcaata atgacgtatg ttcccatagt
     8041 aacgccaata gggactttcc attgacgtca atgggtggag tatttacggt aaactgccca
     8101 cttggcagta catcaagtgt atcatatgcc aagtacgccc cctattgacg tcaatgacgg
     8161 taaatggccc gcctggcatt atgcccagta catgacctta tgggactttc ctacttggca
     8221 gtacatctac gtattagtca tcgctattac catggtgatg cggttttggc agtacatcaa
     8281 tgggcgtgga tagcggtttg actcacgggg atttccaagt ctccacccca ttgacgtcaa
     8341 tgggagtttg ttttggcacc aaaatcaacg ggactttcca aaatgtcgta acaactccgc
     8401 cccattgacg caaatgggcg gtaggcgtgt acggtgggag gtctatataa gcagcgcgtt
     8461 ttgcctgtac tgggtctctc tggttagacc agatctgagc ctgggagctc tctggctaac
     8521 tagggaaccc actgcttaag cctcaataaa gcttgccttg agtgcttcaa gtagtgtgtg
     8581 cccgtctgtt gtgtgactct ggtaactaga gatccctcag acccttttag tcagtgtgga
     8641 aaatctctag cagtggcgcc cgaacaggga cttgaaagcg aaagggaaac cagaggagct
     8701 ctctcgacgc aggactcggc ttgctgaagc gcgcacggca agaggcgagg ggcggcgact
     8761 ggtgagtacg ccaaaaattt tgactagcgg aggctagaag gagagagatg ggtgcgagag
     8821 cgtcagtatt aagcggggga gaattagatc gcgatgggaa aaaattcggt taaggccagg
     8881 gggaaagaaa aaatataaat taaaacatat agtatgggca agcagggagc tagaacgatt
     8941 cgcagttaat cctggcctgt tagaaacatc agaaggctgt agacaaatac tgggacagct
     9001 acaaccatcc cttcagacag gatcagaaga acttagatca ttatataata cagtagcaac
     9061 cctctattgt gtgcatcaaa ggatagagat aaaagacacc aaggaagctt tagacaagat
     9121 agaggaagag caaaacaaaa gtaagaccac cgcacagcaa gcggccgctg atcttcagac
     9181 ctggaggagg agatatgagg gacaattgga gaagtgaatt atataaatat aaagtagtaa
     9241 aaattgaacc attaggagta gcacccacca aggcaaagag aagagtggtg cagagagaaa
     9301 aaagagcagt gggaatagga gctttgttcc ttgggttctt gggagcagca ggaagcacta
     9361 tgggcgcagc gtcaatgacg ctgacggtac aggccagaca attattgtct ggtatagtgc
     9421 agcagcagaa caatttgctg agggctattg aggcgcaaca gcatctgttg caactcacag
     9481 tctggggcat caagcagctc caggcaagaa tcctggctgt ggaaagatac ctaaaggatc
     9541 aacagctcct ggggatttgg ggttgctctg gaaaactcat ttgcaccact gctgtgcctt
     9601 ggaatgctag ttggagtaat aaatctctgg aacagatttg gaatcacacg acctggatgg
     9661 agtgggacag agaaattaac aattacacaa gcttaataca ctccttaatt gaagaatcgc
     9721 aaaaccagca agaaaagaat gaacaagaat tattggaatt agataaatgg gcaagtttgt
     9781 ggaattggtt taacataaca aattggctgt ggtatataaa attattcata atgatagtag
     9841 gaggcttggt aggtttaaga atagtttttg ctgtactttc tatagtgaat agagttaggc
     9901 agggatattc accattatcg tttcagaccc acctcccaac cccgagggga cccgacaggc
     9961 ccgaaggaat agaagaagaa ggtggagaga gagacagaga cagatccatt cgattagtga
    10021 acggatcggc actgcgtgcg ccaattctgc agacaaatgg cagtattcat ccacaatttt
    10081 aaaagaaaag gggggattgg ggggtacagt gcaggggaaa gaatagtaga cataatagca
    10141 acagacatac aaactaaaga attacaaaaa caaattacaa aaattcaaaa ttttcgggtt
    10201 tattacaggg acagcagaga tccagtttgg ttaattaatt
//
